Addgene plasmid #147527: pGEX-6P-1-HsTNRC6A_1209-1709-M2WA-CIM1-2mut_S
Purpose: Bacterial Expression of HsTNRC6A_1209-1709-M2W1-CIM1-2mut
Depositing lab: Elisa Izaurralde. Depositing organization: Max Planck Institute for Developmental Biology. Publication: The interactions of GW182 proteins with PABP and deadenylases are required for both translational repression and degradation of miRNA targets. Huntzinger E, Kuzuoglu-Ozturk D, Braun JE, Eulalio A, Wohlbold L, Izaurralde E. Nucleic Acids Res. 2013 Jan;41(2):978-94. doi: 10.1093/nar/gks1078. Epub 2012 Nov 21. PubMed 23172285.
Backbone
  Vector backbone: Unknown
  Vector type: Bacterial Expression
Growth in bacteria
  Bacterial resistance: Ampicillin, 100 μg/mL
  Growth temperature: 37°C
  Growth strain: DH5alpha
  Copy number: Low Copy
Gene/Insert
  Gene/Insert name: HsTNRC6A_1209-1709-M2W1-CIM1-2mut
  Species: H. sapiens (human)
  Mutation: one non silent mutation K1578E compared to the sequence of isoform2 given by Uniprot: Q8NDV7-2
  Entrez Gene: TNRC6A (a.k.a. CAGH26, FAME6, GW1, GW182, TNRC6)
  Cloning method: Unknown
Terms and licenses: Academic/Nonprofit Terms; Industry Terms: Not Available to Industry
Depositor comments: Plasmids from this collection were made available to the research community and donated after the lab closed. Please note that the sequence provided by the depositing laboratory may be theoretical/predicted or based on Sanger sequencing results. There may be discrepancies between sequencing results obtained by Addgene and the depositor sequence. If an Addgene verified sequence is not available, please contact before placing your order to request that our lab fully sequence the plasmid.
How to cite: pGEX-6P-1-HsTNRC6A_1209-1709-M2WA-CIM1-2mut_S was a gift from Elisa Izaurralde (Addgene plasmid # 147527 ; http://n2t.net/addgene:147527 ; RRID:Addgene_147527)
