[The description below was written by a language model from this plasmid's Addgene catalogue record and pLannotate feature annotations shown in this document.]
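Description:
pGEX-6P-1-HsTNRC6A_1209-1709-M2WA-CIM1-2mut_S is a bacterial expression plasmid of about 6.5 kb for producing a mutant C-terminal fragment of human TNRC6A (GW182) as a glutathione S-transferase fusion in E. coli. The catalogue lists the backbone as unknown, but the plasmid name and the annotated features match a pGEX-6P-1-type vector. These features include a ColE1/pMB1-family origin, a β-lactamase gene with its own promoter for ampicillin selection, fragments of the pBR322 bom and rop regions, and a lacI gene driven by the lacIq promoter. A residual lac promoter/operator and lacZα segment lies downstream of lacI. The record describes the plasmid as low copy.

Expression is driven by the hybrid tac promoter followed by a lac operator. The plasmid-encoded Lac repressor therefore keeps transcription off until it is induced with IPTG. The Schistosoma japonicum GST coding sequence comes first, followed after a short linker by an open reading frame of roughly 1.5 kb for TNRC6A residues 1209–1709. The annotation tool matched this frame to the mouse orthologue, but the record gives the species as human. No protease site is annotated in the linker.

The insert name indicates mutations in the M2 region (written "M2WA" in the plasmid name and "M2W1" in the insert field) and in the CIM-1 and CIM-2 motifs, but the exact substitutions are not given. The depositor also notes one non-silent change, K1578E, relative to UniProt isoform 2. The associated publication concerns GW182 interactions with PABP and deadenylases in miRNA-mediated silencing. The GST fusion is therefore probably meant for affinity purification and binding assays, although the record states only bacterial expression. The depositor sequence may be theoretical.
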