Features (pLannotate 1.2.2; 17 found; start..end, strand, type, name):
      6..107     -  CDS            yciV (fragment): RNAAM_ECOLI - Also known as trpH From Escherichia coli (strain K12).
    183..211     +  promoter       tac promoter: strong E. coli promoter; hybrid between the trp and lac UV5 promoters
    219..235     +  protein_bind   lac operator: The lac repressor binds to the lac operator to inhibit transcription in E. coli. This inhibition can be relieved by adding lactose or isopropyl-β-D-thiogalactopyranoside (IPTG). lac repressor encoded by lacI
    258..911     +  CDS            GST26_SCHJA: Experimental evidence at protein level: Swiss-Prot protein existence level 1. GST isoenzymes appear to play a central role in the parasite detoxification system. Other functions are also suspected including a role in increasing the solubility of haematin in the parasite gut. From Schistosoma japonicum (Blood fluke).
    951..2453    +  CDS            Tnrc6a (fragment): TNR6A_MOUSE - Also known as Kiaa1460. Experimental evidence at protein level: Swiss-Prot protein existence level 1. Plays a role in RNA-mediated gene silencing by both micro- RNAs (miRNAs) and short interfering RNAs (siRNAs) (PubMed:22187428). Required for miRNA-dependent repression of translation and for siRNA- dependent endonucleolytic cleavage of complementary mRNAs by argonaute family proteins (PubMed:22187428). As a scaffolding protein, associates with argonaute proteins bound to partially complementary mRNAs, and can simultaneously recruit CCR4-NOT and PAN deadenylase complexes (By simil
   2484..2523    +  CDS            rop (fragment): Rop protein, which maintains plasmids at low copy number; rop
   2625..2665    +  misc_feature   bom (fragment): basis of mobility region from pBR322
   2770..2874    +  promoter       AmpR promoter: bla
   2875..3735    +  CDS            AmpR: β-lactamase; bla; confers resistance to ampicillin, carbenicillin, and related antibiotics
   3906..4494    +  rep_origin     ori: high-copy-number ColE1/pMB1/pBR322/pUC origin of replication
   4680..4731    -  misc_feature   bom (fragment): basis of mobility region from pBR322
   4738..4815    +  promoter       lacIq promoter: lacI (mutant); In the lacIq allele, a single base change in the promoter boosts expression of the lacI gene about 10-fold.
   4816..5898    +  CDS            lacI: lac repressor; lacI; The lac repressor binds to the lac operator to inhibit transcription in E. coli. This inhibition can be relieved by adding lactose or isopropyl-β-D-thiogalactopyranoside (IPTG).
   5911..5932    +  protein_bind   CAP binding site: CAP binding activates transcription in the presence of cAMP. E. coli catabolite activator protein
   5947..5977    +  promoter       lac promoter: promoter for the E. coli lac operon
   5985..6001    +  protein_bind   lac operator: The lac repressor binds to the lac operator to inhibit transcription in E. coli. This inhibition can be relieved by adding lactose or isopropyl-β-D-thiogalactopyranoside (IPTG). lac repressor encoded by lacI
   6021..6194    +  CDS            lacZα: LacZα fragment of β-galactosidase; lacZ fragment
>Addgene plasmid #147527 | pGEX-6P-1-HsTNRC6A_1209-1709-M2WA-CIM1-2mut_S | depositor full sequence | sequence record 289974 | Full Sequence
ACGTTATCGACTGCACGGTGCACCAATGCTTCTGGCGTCAGGCAGCCATCGGAAGCTGTGGTATGGCTGT
GCAGGTCGTAAATCACTGCATAATTCGTGTCGCTCAAGGCGCACTCCCGTTCTGGATAATGTTTTTTGCG
CCGACATCATAACGGTTCTGGCAAATATTCTGAAATGAGCTGTTGACAATTAATCATCGGCTCGTATAAT
GTGTGGAATTGTGAGCGGATAACAATTTCACACAGGAAACAGTATTCATGTCCCCTATACTAGGTTATTG
GAAAATTAAGGGCCTTGTGCAACCCACTCGACTTCTTTTGGAATATCTTGAAGAAAAATATGAAGAGCAT
TTGTATGAGCGCGATGAAGGTGATAAATGGCGAAACAAAAAGTTTGAATTGGGTTTGGAGTTTCCCAATC
TTCCTTATTATATTGATGGTGATGTTAAATTAACACAGTCTATGGCCATCATACGTTATATAGCTGACAA
GCACAACATGTTGGGTGGTTGTCCAAAAGAGCGTGCAGAGATTTCAATGCTTGAAGGAGCGGTTTTGGAT
ATTAGATACGGTGTTTCGAGAATTGCATATAGTAAAGACTTTGAAACTCTCAAAGTTGATTTTCTTAGCA
AGCTACCTGAAATGCTGAAAATGTTCGAAGATCGTTTATGTCATAAAACATATTTAAATGGTGATCATGT
AACCCATCCTGACTTCATGTTGTATGACGCTCTTGATGTTGTTTTATACATGGACCCAATGTGCCTGGAT
GCGTTCCCAAAATTAGTTTGTTTTAAAAAACGTATTGAAGCTATCCCACAAATTGATAAGTACTTGAAAT
CCAGCAAGTATATAGCATGGCCTTTGCAGGGCTGGCAAGCCACGTTTGGTGGTGGCGACCATCCTCCAAA
ATCGGATCTGGAAGTTCTGTTCCAGGGGCCCCTGGGATCCCCAAACCTGTTGGTGAAGCAGCAGACTCCA
CCATCTCAGCAGCAGCCACTCCATCAGCCAGCCATGAAGTCTTTCCTTGACAATGTCATGCCCCACACTA
CACCTGAGCTGCAAAAAGGGCCATCACCAATAAATGCTTTCAGCAACTTCCCTATAGGCTTGAACTCAAA
CTTGAATGTAAATATGGATATGAACAGTATTAAAGAGCCAGCTGCTGCTGCTAGGGCTGCTACGACAGTG
GACAGCATTTCTGTGAACACATCTTTGGATCAAAACTCCAGCAAACATGGTGCTATTTCAAGTGGTTTCA
GGCTGGAAGAGTCTCCATTTGTTCCCTATGACTTTATGAACAGCAGTACTTCACCAGCCAGTCCTCCAGG
TTCAATAGGAGATGGCTGGCCACGTGCCAAATCGCCTAACGGCTCTAGCAGTGTTAATTGGCCACCAGAA
TTTCGTCCTGGTGAGCCATGGAAAGGTTATCCAAACATTGACCCTGAAACTGACCCTTACGTCACTCCTG
GCAGTGTCATAAACAATCTTTCAATTAATACTGTGCGGGAAGTTGACCACCTCAGGGACAGGAACAGTGG
GTCATCCTCATCCTTGACAACCACGCTGCCTTCAACTAGTGCCGCGTCATCCATTCGTGCCTCCAACTAC
AACGTTCCCCTCAGCAGTACAGCACAAAGCACTTCAGCCAGAAATAGTGATTCCAAATTGACAGCGTCTC
CTGGTTCAGTTACAAACACCTCTCTGGCTCATGAGCTGGCGAAGGTCCCTTTGCCACCTAAAAACATCAC
TGCTCCGTCCCGCCCACCTCCGGGACTGACTGGTCAGAAGCCACCCTTGTCTACGGCGGATAATTCTCCC
CTTCGTATAGGTGGAGGAGCGGGAAATTCTGACGCCAGATATACCCCAGGTTCCAGCGCGGGTGAGAGCA
GCTCAGGGAGAATAACAAATTGGCTTGTTCTAAAAAACCTTACACCTCAGATCGATGGCTCAACTCTGCG
CACTCTGTGCATGCAGCACGGCCCGCTGATCACATTCCACCTGAACCTCCCTCACGGAAATGCTCTGGTC
CGCTACAGTTCAAAAGAAGAGGTAGTGGAGGCACAAAAGTCTCTGCACATGTGTGTACTGGGGAACACTA
CTATTCTTGCTGAGTTTGCCAGTGAAGAGGAGATCAGTCGTTTCTTTGCACAAAGCCAGTCTCTGACCCC
TTCTCCCGGCTGGCAGTCTCTCGGGTCCAGCCAGAGCCGGCTGGGCTCCCTCGACTGTTCCCACTCATTC
TCCAGCCGGACCGATCTCAATCACTGGAATGGTGCTGGGCTGTCGGGAACTAACTGTGGAGACCTTCACG
GCACTTCAGCTGCTGCTACCCCGCATTATTCCACAAGCGCTGCTGCTCCCCCAAGCAGCAGCGACCCCCG
AGGAATTAGCAGCCCATCTCCCATTAACGCTTTTCTTTCTGTTGACCACCTGGGTGGGGGTGGAGAGTCC
ATGTAAGCGGCCGCATCGTGACTGACTGACGATCTGCCTCGCGCGTTTCGGTGATGACGGTGAAAACCTC
TGACACATGCAGCTCCCGGAGACGGTCACAGCTTGTCTGTAAGCGGATGCCGGGAGCAGACAAGCCCGTC
AGGGCGCGTCAGCGGGTGTTGGCGGGTGTCGGGGCGCAGCCATGACCCAGTCACGTAGCGATAGCGGAGT
GTATAATTCTTGAAGACGAAAGGGCCTCGTGATACGCCTATTTTTATAGGTTAATGTCATGATAATAATG
GTTTCTTAGACGTCAGGTGGCACTTTTCGGGGAAATGTGCGCGGAACCCCTATTTGTTTATTTTTCTAAA
TACATTCAAATATGTATCCGCTCATGAGACAATAACCCTGATAAATGCTTCAATAATATTGAAAAAGGAA
GAGTATGAGTATTCAACATTTCCGTGTCGCCCTTATTCCCTTTTTTGCGGCATTTTGCCTTCCTGTTTTT
GCTCACCCAGAAACGCTGGTGAAAGTAAAAGATGCTGAAGATCAGTTGGGTGCACGAGTGGGTTACATCG
AACTGGATCTCAACAGCGGTAAGATCCTTGAGAGTTTTCGCCCCGAAGAACGTTTTCCAATGATGAGCAC
TTTTAAAGTTCTGCTATGTGGCGCGGTATTATCCCGTGTTGACGCCGGGCAAGAGCAACTCGGTCGCCGC
ATACACTATTCTCAGAATGACTTGGTTGAGTACTCACCAGTCACAGAAAAGCATCTTACGGATGGCATGA
CAGTAAGAGAATTATGCAGTGCTGCCATAACCATGAGTGATAACACTGCGGCCAACTTACTTCTGACAAC
GATCGGAGGACCGAAGGAGCTAACCGCTTTTTTGCACAACATGGGGGATCATGTAACTCGCCTTGATCGT
TGGGAACCGGAGCTGAATGAAGCCATACCAAACGACGAGCGTGACACCACGATGCCTGCAGCAATGGCAA
CAACGTTGCGCAAACTATTAACTGGCGAACTACTTACTCTAGCTTCCCGGCAACAATTAATAGACTGGAT
GGAGGCGGATAAAGTTGCAGGACCACTTCTGCGCTCGGCCCTTCCGGCTGGCTGGTTTATTGCTGATAAA
TCTGGAGCCGGTGAGCGTGGGTCTCGCGGTATCATTGCAGCACTGGGGCCAGATGGTAAGCCCTCCCGTA
TCGTAGTTATCTACACGACGGGGAGTCAGGCAACTATGGATGAACGAAATAGACAGATCGCTGAGATAGG
TGCCTCACTGATTAAGCATTGGTAACTGTCAGACCAAGTTTACTCATATATACTTTAGATTGATTTAAAA
CTTCATTTTTAATTTAAAAGGATCTAGGTGAAGATCCTTTTTGATAATCTCATGACCAAAATCCCTTAAC
GTGAGTTTTCGTTCCACTGAGCGTCAGACCCCGTAGAAAAGATCAAAGGATCTTCTTGAGATCCTTTTTT
TCTGCGCGTAATCTGCTGCTTGCAAACAAAAAAACCACCGCTACCAGCGGTGGTTTGTTTGCCGGATCAA
GAGCTACCAACTCTTTTTCCGAAGGTAACTGGCTTCAGCAGAGCGCAGATACCAAATACTGTCCTTCTAG
TGTAGCCGTAGTTAGGCCACCACTTCAAGAACTCTGTAGCACCGCCTACATACCTCGCTCTGCTAATCCT
GTTACCAGTGGCTGCTGCCAGTGGCGATAAGTCGTGTCTTACCGGGTTGGACTCAAGACGATAGTTACCG
GATAAGGCGCAGCGGTCGGGCTGAACGGGGGGTTCGTGCACACAGCCCAGCTTGGAGCGAACGACCTACA
CCGAACTGAGATACCTACAGCGTGAGCTATGAGAAAGCGCCACGCTTCCCGAAGGGAGAAAGGCGGACAG
GTATCCGGTAAGCGGCAGGGTCGGAACAGGAGAGCGCACGAGGGAGCTTCCAGGGGGAAACGCCTGGTAT
CTTTATAGTCCTGTCGGGTTTCGCCACCTCTGACTTGAGCGTCGATTTTTGTGATGCTCGTCAGGGGGGC
GGAGCCTATGGAAAAACGCCAGCAACGCGGCCTTTTTACGGTTCCTGGCCTTTTGCTGGCCTTTTGCTCA
CATGTTCTTTCCTGCGTTATCCCCTGATTCTGTGGATAACCGTATTACCGCCTTTGAGTGAGCTGATACC
GCTCGCCGCAGCCGAACGACCGAGCGCAGCGAGTCAGTGAGCGAGGAAGCGGAAGAGCGCCTGATGCGGT
ATTTTCTCCTTACGCATCTGTGCGGTATTTCACACCGCATAAATTCCGACACCATCGAATGGTGCAAAAC
CTTTCGCGGTATGGCATGATAGCGCCCGGAAGAGAGTCAATTCAGGGTGGTGAATGTGAAACCAGTAACG
TTATACGATGTCGCAGAGTATGCCGGTGTCTCTTATCAGACCGTTTCCCGCGTGGTGAACCAGGCCAGCC
ACGTTTCTGCGAAAACGCGGGAAAAAGTGGAAGCGGCGATGGCGGAGCTGAATTACATTCCCAACCGCGT
GGCACAACAACTGGCGGGCAAACAGTCGTTGCTGATTGGCGTTGCCACCTCCAGTCTGGCCCTGCACGCG
CCGTCGCAAATTGTCGCGGCGATTAAATCTCGCGCCGATCAACTGGGTGCCAGCGTGGTGGTGTCGATGG
TAGAACGAAGCGGCGTCGAAGCCTGTAAAGCGGCGGTGCACAATCTTCTCGCGCAACGCGTCAGTGGGCT
GATCATTAACTATCCGCTGGATGACCAGGATGCCATTGCTGTGGAAGCTGCCTGCACTAATGTTCCGGCG
TTATTTCTTGATGTCTCTGACCAGACACCCATCAACAGTATTATTTTCTCCCATGAAGACGGTACGCGAC
TGGGCGTGGAGCATCTGGTCGCATTGGGTCACCAGCAAATCGCGCTGTTAGCGGGCCCATTAAGTTCTGT
CTCGGCGCGTCTGCGTCTGGCTGGCTGGCATAAATATCTCACTCGCAATCAAATTCAGCCGATAGCGGAA
CGGGAAGGCGACTGGAGTGCCATGTCCGGTTTTCAACAAACCATGCAAATGCTGAATGAGGGCATCGTTC
CCACTGCGATGCTGGTTGCCAACGATCAGATGGCGCTGGGCGCAATGCGCGCCATTACCGAGTCCGGGCT
GCGCGTTGGTGCGGATATCTCGGTAGTGGGATACGACGATACCGAAGACAGCTCATGTTATATCCCGCCG
TCAACCACCATCAAACAGGATTTTCGCCTGCTGGGGCAAACCAGCGTGGACCGCTTGCTGCAACTCTCTC
AGGGCCAGGCGGTGAAGGGCAATCAGCTGTTGCCCGTCTCACTGGTGAAAAGAAAAACCACCCTGGCGCC
CAATACGCAAACCGCCTCTCCCCGCGCGTTGGCCGATTCATTAATGCAGCTGGCACGACAGGTTTCCCGA
CTGGAAAGCGGGCAGTGAGCGCAACGCAATTAATGTGAGTTAGCTCACTCATTAGGCACCCCAGGCTTTA
CACTTTATGCTTCCGGCTCGTATGTTGTGTGGAATTGTGAGCGGATAACAATTTCACACAGGAAACAGCT
ATGACCATGATTACGGATTCACTGGCCGTCGTTTTACAACGTCGTGACTGGGAAAACCCTGGCGTTACCC
AACTTAATCGCCTTGCAGCACATCCCCCTTTCGCCAGCTGGCGTAATAGCGAAGAGGCCCGCACCGATCG
CCCTTCCCAACAGTTGCGCAGCCTGAATGGCGAATGGCGCTTTGCCTGGTTTCCGGCACCAGAAGCGGTG
CCGGAAAGCTGGCTGGAGTGCGATCTTCCTGAGGCCGATACTGTCGTCGTCCCCTCAAACTGGCAGATGC
ACGGTTACGATGCGCCCATCTACACCAACGTAACCTATCCCATTACGGTCAATCCGCCGTTTGTTCCCAC
GGAGAATCCGACGGGTTGTTACTCGCTCACATTTAATGTTGATGAAAGCTGGCTACAGGAAGGCCAGACG
CGAATTATTTTTGATGGCGTTGGAATT
